Addgene plasmid #178150: ABCA7_Halo_C_allele
Purpose: Donor vector for endogenous tagging of human ABCA7 at the C-terminus with halotag
Depositing lab: iPSC Neurodegenerative Disease Initiative (iNDI) & Michael Ward.
Backbone
  Vector backbone: pUC57-BsaI-Free
  Vector type: Donor vector
Growth in bacteria
  Bacterial resistance: Ampicillin, 100 μg/mL
  Growth temperature: 37°C
  Growth strain: DH5alpha
  Copy number: High Copy
Gene/Insert
  Gene/Insert name: Halotag (alt name: ABCA7)
  Species: H. sapiens (human)
  Entrez Gene: ABCA7 (a.k.a. ABCA-SSN, ABCX, AD9)
  Cloning method: Unknown
Terms and licenses: Academic/Nonprofit Terms; Industry Terms: Not Available to Industry
How to cite: ABCA7_Halo_C_allele was a gift from iPSC Neurodegenerative Disease Initiative (iNDI) & Michael Ward (Addgene plasmid # 178150 ; http://n2t.net/addgene:178150 ; RRID:Addgene_178150)
