[The description below was written by a language model from this plasmid's Addgene catalogue record and pLannotate feature annotations shown in this document.]
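Description:
ABCA7_Halo_C_allele is a homology-directed repair donor plasmid built on the pUC57-BsaI-Free cloning backbone. It is intended to tag the endogenous human ABCA7 gene at its C-terminus with HaloTag. The plasmid is a small (about 4.4 kb), high-copy bacterial construct. It replicates in E. coli through a ColE1/pUC-type origin and is selected with ampicillin via the β-lactamase gene and its native bla promoter. The remaining annotated backbone elements are typical pUC remnants around the cloning site: a lacZα fragment, the lac promoter, the lac operator and CAP binding site, and short fragments of lacI, rop and bom. They play no role in the tagging function.

The payload sits within the interrupted lacZα region. Its only annotated feature is an open reading frame of roughly 0.9 kb matched to the bacterial haloalkane dehalogenase DhaA, the enzyme from which HaloTag was engineered. HaloTag binds synthetic chloroalkane ligands covalently, so a fusion protein can be labelled with fluorescent dyes, captured by affinity methods, or targeted with degrader ligands. Several hundred base pairs of unannotated sequence lie on each side of the tag. In a donor of this type these would be expected to be ABCA7 homology arms flanking the stop codon, but the feature table does not identify them. No mammalian promoter, selection cassette or recombinase sites are annotated, which is consistent with the tag relying on the native ABCA7 locus for expression after in-frame integration. The nuclease or guide RNA to be paired with the donor is not stated. The depositing initiative suggests use in human iPSC models of neurodegenerative disease, where ABCA7 is an Alzheimer's disease risk gene.
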