Features (pLannotate 1.2.2; 11 found; start..end, strand, type, name):
    194..782     -  rep_origin     ori: high-copy-number ColE1/pMB1/pBR322/pUC origin of replication
    953..1813    -  CDS            AmpR: β-lactamase; bla; confers resistance to ampicillin, carbenicillin, and related antibiotics
   1814..1918    -  promoter       AmpR promoter: bla
   2013..2048    +  CDS            rop (fragment): Rop protein, which maintains plasmids at low copy number; rop
   2150..2249    +  misc_feature   bom (fragment): basis of mobility region from pBR322
   2255..2412    -  CDS            lacZα (fragment): LacZα fragment of β-galactosidase; lacZ fragment
   2860..3735    +  CDS            dhaA: DHAA_PSEPV - Experimental evidence at protein level: Swiss-Prot protein existence level 1. Catalyzes hydrolytic cleavage of carbon-halogen bonds in halogenated aliphatic compounds, leading to the formation of the corresponding primary alcohols, halide ions and protons. Has a broad substrate specificity, as it is able to dehalogenate mono- and di- chlorinated and brominated alkanes (up to at least C10), and the two isomers of 1,3-dichloropropene to 3-chloroallyl alcohol; the highest activity was found with 1,2-dibromoethane, while no activity was observed with the analog 1,2-dichloroethane. Fro
   4193..4209    -  protein_bind   lac operator: The lac repressor binds to the lac operator to inhibit transcription in E. coli. This inhibition can be relieved by adding lactose or isopropyl-β-D-thiogalactopyranoside (IPTG). lac repressor encoded by lacI
   4217..4247    -  promoter       lac promoter: promoter for the E. coli lac operon
   4262..4283    -  protein_bind   CAP binding site: CAP binding activates transcription in the presence of cAMP. E. coli catabolite activator protein
   4296..11      -  CDS            lacI (fragment) (across the origin): lac repressor; lacI; The lac repressor binds to the lac operator to inhibit transcription in E. coli. This inhibition can be relieved by adding lactose or isopropyl-β-D-thiogalactopyranoside (IPTG).
>Addgene plasmid #178150 | ABCA7_Halo_C_allele | addgene full sequence | sequence record 349350 | Addgene NGS Result
GTATTGGGCGCTCTTCCGCTTCCTCGCTCACTGACTCGCTGCGCTCGGTCGTTCGGCTGCGGCGAGCGGT
ATCAGCTCACTCAAAGGCGGTAATACGGTTATCCACAGAATCAGGGGATAACGCAGGAAAGAACATGTGA
GCAAAAGGCCAGCAAAAGGCCAGGAACCGTAAAAAGGCCGCGTTGCTGGCGTTTTTCCATAGGCTCCGCC
CCCCTGACGAGCATCACAAAAATCGACGCTCAAGTCAGAGGTGGCGAAACCCGACAGGACTATAAAGATA
CCAGGCGTTTCCCCCTGGAAGCTCCCTCGTGCGCTCTCCTGTTCCGACCCTGCCGCTTACCGGATACCTG
TCCGCCTTTCTCCCTTCGGGAAGCGTGGCGCTTTCTCATAGCTCACGCTGTAGGTATCTCAGTTCGGTGT
AGGTCGTTCGCTCCAAGCTGGGCTGTGTGCACGAACCCCCCGTTCAGCCCGACCGCTGCGCCTTATCCGG
TAACTATCGTCTTGAGTCCAACCCGGTAAGACACGACTTATCGCCACTGGCAGCAGCCACTGGTAACAGG
ATTAGCAGAGCGAGGTATGTAGGCGGTGCTACAGAGTTCTTGAAGTGGTGGCCTAACTACGGCTACACTA
GAAGAACAGTATTTGGTATCTGCGCTCTGCTGAAGCCAGTTACCTTCGGAAAAAGAGTTGGTAGCTCTTG
ATCCGGCAAACAAACCACCGCTGGTAGCGGTGGTTTTTTTGTTTGCAAGCAGCAGATTACGCGCAGAAAA
AAAGGATCTCAAGAAGATCCTTTGATCTTTTCTACGGGGTCTGACGCTCAGTGGAACGAAAACTCACGTT
AAGGGATTTTGGTCATGAGATTATCAAAAAGGATCTTCACCTAGATCCTTTTAAATTAAAAATGAAGTTT
TAAATCAATCTAAAGTATATATGAGTAAACTTGGTCTGACAGTTACCAATGCTTAATCAGTGAGGCACCT
ATCTCAGCGATCTGTCTATTTCGTTCATCCATAGTTGCCTGACTCCCCGTCGTGTAGATAACTACGATAC
GGGAGGGCTTACCATCTGGCCCCAGTGCTGCAATGATACCGCGAGATCCACGCTCACCGGCTCCAGATTT
ATCAGCAATAAACCAGCCAGCCGGAAGGGCCGAGCGCAGAAGTGGTCCTGCAACTTTATCCGCCTCCATC
CAGTCTATTAATTGTTGCCGGGAAGCTAGAGTAAGTAGTTCGCCAGTTAATAGTTTGCGCAACGTTGTTG
CCATTGCTACAGGCATCGTGGTGTCACGCTCGTCGTTTGGTATGGCTTCATTCAGCTCCGGTTCCCAACG
ATCAAGGCGAGTTACATGATCCCCCATGTTGTGCAAAAAAGCGGTTAGCTCCTTCGGTCCTCCGATCGTT
GTCAGAAGTAAGTTGGCCGCAGTGTTATCACTCATGGTTATGGCAGCACTGCATAATTCTCTTACTGTCA
TGCCATCCGTAAGATGCTTTTCTGTGACTGGTGAGTACTCAACCAAGTCATTCTGAGAATAGTGTATGCG
GCGACCGAGTTGCTCTTGCCCGGCGTCAATACGGGATAATACCGCGCCACATAGCAGAACTTTAAAAGTG
CTCATCATTGGAAAACGTTCTTCGGGGCGAAAACTCTCAAGGATCTTACCGCTGTTGAGATCCAGTTCGA
TGTAACCCACTCGTGCACCCAACTGATCTTCAGCATCTTTTACTTTCACCAGCGTTTCTGGGTGAGCAAA
AACAGGAAGGCAAAATGCCGCAAAAAAGGGAATAAGGGCGACACGGAAATGTTGAATACTCATACTCTTC
CTTTTTCAATATTATTGAAGCATTTATCAGGGTTATTGTCTCATGAGCGGATACATATTTGAATGTATTT
AGAAAAATAAACAAATAGGGGTTCCGCGCACATTTCCCCGAAAAGTGCCACCTGACGTCTAAGAAACCAT
TATTATCATGACATTAACCTATAAAAATAGGCGTATCACGAGGCCCTTTCGTCTCGCGCGTTTCGGTGAT
GACGGTGAAAACCTCTGACACATGCAGCTCCCGGAGACGGTCACAGCTTGTCTGTAAGCGGATGCCGGGA
GCAGACAAGCCCGTCAGGGCGCGTCAGCGGGTGTTGGCGGGTGTCGGGGCTGGCTTAACTATGCGGCATC
AGAGCAGATTGTACTGAGAGTGCACCATATGCGGTGTGAAATACCGCACAGATGCGTAAGGAGAAAATAC
CGCATCAGGCGCCATTCGCCATTCAGGCTGCGCAACTGTTGGGAAGGGCGATCGGTGCGGGCCTCTTCGC
TATTACGCCAGCTGGCGAAAGGGGGATGTGCTGCAAGGCGATTAAGTTGGGTAACGCCAGGGTTTTCCCA
GTCACGACGTTGTAAAACGACGGCCAGTGAATTCAGCTGCGCGAGGCACATGGAGGCCGCCTGCGCTTCC
AGCTGCCGCCGGGAGGGCGCTGCGCCCTGGCGCGCGTCTTTGGAGAGCTGGCGGTGCACGGCGCAGAGCA
CGGCGTGGAGGACTTTTCCGTGAGCCAGACGATGCTGGAGGAGGTGATCACGGCGCCGGGGTCGGGCTGG
GGGAGGCAGGCTGGGGGCCAGGCCCGTGGGCTGACCGTCCCTCTTGTCCCCTCTGGGCTGCCCACCGCTA
GGTATTCTTGTACTTCTCCAAGGACCAGGGGAAGGACGAGGACACCGAAGAGCAGAAGGAGGCAGGAGTG
GGAGTGGACCCCGCGCCAGGCCTGCAGCACCCCAAACGCGTCAGCCAGTTCCTCGATGACCCTAGCACTG
CCGAGACTGTGCTCGGTGGAGGAGGTTCTGGAGGCGGTGGAAGTGGTGGCGGAGGTAGCGCCGAGATCGG
CACCGGCTTTCCCTTCGATCCTCACTACGTGGAAGTGCTGGGCGAGAGAATGCACTATGTGGACGTGGGC
CCCAGAGATGGAACCCCTGTGCTGTTTCTGCACGGCAACCCTACCAGCAGCTACGTGTGGCGGAACATCA
TCCCTCACGTGGCCCCTACACACAGATGTATCGCCCCTGACCTGATCGGCATGGGCAAGAGCGATAAGCC
CGACCTGGGCTACTTCTTCGACGACCACGTGCGGTTCATGGACGCCTTTATTGAGGCCCTCGGCCTGGAA
GAGGTGGTGCTGGTTATTCACGATTGGGGCAGCGCCCTGGGATTCCACTGGGCCAAGAGAAACCCCGAGA
GAGTGAAGGGAATCGCCTTCATGGAATTCATCAGGCCCATTCCTACCTGGGACGAGTGGCCTGAGTTCGC
CAGAGAGACATTCCAGGCCTTCAGAACCACCGACGTGGGCAGAAAGCTGATCATCGACCAGAACGTGTTC
ATCGAGGGCACCCTGCCTATGGGAGTCGTCAGACCACTGACCGAGGTGGAAATGGACCACTACAGAGAGC
CCTTTCTGAACCCCGTGGACCGGGAACCTCTTTGGAGATTCCCCAACGAGCTGCCCATTGCCGGCGAGCC
TGCTAATATTGTGGCCCTGGTGGAAGAGTACATGGACTGGCTGCATCAGAGCCCCGTGCCTAAGCTGCTG
TTTTGGGGAACACCCGGCGTGCTGATTCCTCCTGCTGAAGCTGCCAGACTGGCCAAGAGCCTGCCTAATT
GCAAGGCCGTGGATATCGGCCCTGGCCTGAATCTGCTGCAAGAGGACAACCCCGATCTGATCGGCTCCGA
GATTGCCAGATGGCTGAGCACCCTGGAAATCAGCGGATAAGCCTCCCTCCCCTGCGGGGCCGCGGGGAGG
CCCTGGGAATGGCAAGGGCAAGGTAGAGTGCCTAGGAGCCCTGGACTCAGGCTGGCAGAGGGGCTGGTGC
CCTGGAGAAAATAAAGAGAAGGCTGGAGAGAAGCCGTGGTGGTGAAACCGTGTGCATGTGTGTCCTTGAG
CCAGGCTGCACACATGTCCACACAGCTGCCTGCACATGCGTCTGGATATGGCTGGCCCCTTGCAAGCTGA
GTGTGCACATACGGGCCAAGTGGCGATTCATAGGACACAGGTGTGAGCGTGCCTACAGCTGACCGGATCC
CAGCTGTAAATGCCTCTGTGGCCAGCCCAGGAGTTGGGGATGTGAGTGCGGGCCTCATAAGGGCCTGGTC
ACACCGTCCCTGTCCCCACGAAGCTTGGCGTAATCATGGTCATAGCTGTTTCCTGTGTGAAATTGTTATC
CGCTCACAATTCCACACAACATACGAGCCGGAAGCATAAAGTGTAAAGCCTGGGGTGCCTAATGAGTGAG
CTAACTCACATTAATTGCGTTGCGCTCACTGCCCGCTTTCCAGTCGGGAAACCTGTCGTGCCAGCTGCAT
TAATGAATCGGCCAACGCGCGGGGAGAGGCGGTTTGC
