>Addgene plasmid #178150 | ABCA7_Halo_C_allele | depositor partial sequence | sequence record 345787 | insert
AGCTGCGCGAGGCACATGGAGGCCGCCTGCGCTTCCAGCTGCCGCCGGGAGGGCGCTGCGCCCTGGCGCG
CGTCTTTGGAGAGCTGGCGGTGCACGGCGCAGAGCACGGCGTGGAGGACTTTTCCGTGAGCCAGACGATG
CTGGAGGAGGTGATCACGGCGCCGGGGTCGGGCTGGGGGAGGCAGGCTGGGGGCCAGGCCCGTGGGCTGA
CCGTCCCTCTTGTCCCCTCTGGGCTGCCCACCGCTAGGTATTCTTGTACTTCTCCAAGGACCAGGGGAAG
GACGAGGACACCGAAGAGCAGAAGGAGGCAGGAGTGGGAGTGGACCCCGCGCCAGGCCTGCAGCACCCCA
AACGCGTCAGCCAGTTCCTCGATGACCCTAGCACTGCCGAGACTGTGCTCGGTGGAGGAGGTTCTGGAGG
CGGTGGAAGTGGTGGCGGAGGTAGCGCCGAGATCGGCACCGGCTTTCCCTTCGATCCTCACTACGTGGAA
GTGCTGGGCGAGAGAATGCACTATGTGGACGTGGGCCCCAGAGATGGAACCCCTGTGCTGTTTCTGCACG
GCAACCCTACCAGCAGCTACGTGTGGCGGAACATCATCCCTCACGTGGCCCCTACACACAGATGTATCGC
CCCTGACCTGATCGGCATGGGCAAGAGCGATAAGCCCGACCTGGGCTACTTCTTCGACGACCACGTGCGG
TTCATGGACGCCTTTATTGAGGCCCTCGGCCTGGAAGAGGTGGTGCTGGTTATTCACGATTGGGGCAGCG
CCCTGGGATTCCACTGGGCCAAGAGAAACCCCGAGAGAGTGAAGGGAATCGCCTTCATGGAATTCATCAG
GCCCATTCCTACCTGGGACGAGTGGCCTGAGTTCGCCAGAGAGACATTCCAGGCCTTCAGAACCACCGAC
GTGGGCAGAAAGCTGATCATCGACCAGAACGTGTTCATCGAGGGCACCCTGCCTATGGGAGTCGTCAGAC
CACTGACCGAGGTGGAAATGGACCACTACAGAGAGCCCTTTCTGAACCCCGTGGACCGGGAACCTCTTTG
GAGATTCCCCAACGAGCTGCCCATTGCCGGCGAGCCTGCTAATATTGTGGCCCTGGTGGAAGAGTACATG
GACTGGCTGCATCAGAGCCCCGTGCCTAAGCTGCTGTTTTGGGGAACACCCGGCGTGCTGATTCCTCCTG
CTGAAGCTGCCAGACTGGCCAAGAGCCTGCCTAATTGCAAGGCCGTGGATATCGGCCCTGGCCTGAATCT
GCTGCAAGAGGACAACCCCGATCTGATCGGCTCCGAGATTGCCAGATGGCTGAGCACCCTGGAAATCAGC
GGATAAGCCTCCCTCCCCTGCGGGGCCGCGGGGAGGCCCTGGGAATGGCAAGGGCAAGGTAGAGTGCCTA
GGAGCCCTGGACTCAGGCTGGCAGAGGGGCTGGTGCCCTGGAGAAAATAAAGAGAAGGCTGGAGAGAAGC
CGTGGTGGTGAAACCGTGTGCATGTGTGTCCTTGAGCCAGGCTGCACACATGTCCACACAGCTGCCTGCA
CATGCGTCTGGATATGGCTGGCCCCTTGCAAGCTGAGTGTGCACATACGGGCCAAGTGGCGATTCATAGG
ACACAGGTGTGAGCGTGCCTACAGCTGACCGGATCCCAGCTGTAAATGCCTCTGTGGCCAGCCCAGGAGT
TGGGGATGTGAGTGCGGGCCTCATAAGGGCCTGGTCACACCGTCCCTGTCCCCACG
